Addgene plasmid #186147: FAK C-term
Purpose: For expresseion of recombinant FAK c-terminal domain in E. coli
Depositing lab: Michael Rosen. Depositing organization: University of Texas Southwestern Medical Center. Publication: Synergistic phase separation of two pathways promotes integrin clustering and nascent adhesion formation. Case LB, De Pasquale M, Henry L, Rosen MK. Elife. 2022 Jan 20;11. pii: 72588. doi: 10.7554/eLife.72588. PubMed 35049497.
Backbone
  Vector backbone: pET28a
  Backbone size w/o insert (bp): 5633
  Vector type: Bacterial Expression
Growth in bacteria
  Bacterial resistance: Kanamycin, 50 μg/mL
  Growth temperature: 37°C
  Growth strain: DH5alpha
  Copy number: Low Copy
Gene/Insert
  Gene/Insert name: PTK2
  Species: M. musculus (mouse)
  Insert size (bp): 1098
  Entrez Gene: PTK2 (a.k.a. FADK, FADK 1, FAK, FAK1, FRNK, PPP1R71, p125FAK, pp125FAK)
  Promoter: T7
  Tag / fusion protein: His6-sumo (N terminal on insert)
  Cloning method: Restriction Enzyme; 5′ cloning site BamHI (not destroyed); 3′ cloning site EcoRI (not destroyed)
  Sequencing primers: 5′ T7; 3′ T7 Terminal
Terms and licenses: Academic/Nonprofit Terms; Industry Terms: Not Available to Industry
How to cite: FAK C-term was a gift from Michael Rosen (Addgene plasmid # 186147 ; http://n2t.net/addgene:186147 ; RRID:Addgene_186147)
