[The description below was written by a language model from this plasmid's Addgene catalogue record and pLannotate feature annotations shown in this document.]
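Description:
FAK C-term is a bacterial expression plasmid built on the pET28a backbone for producing the C-terminal domain of mouse focal adhesion kinase (PTK2/FAK) as a recombinant protein in E. coli. The plasmid is propagated through a ColE1/pBR322-type origin accompanied by the rop gene and the bom mobility region, consistent with the low copy number given in the record, and it is selected with kanamycin through an aminoglycoside phosphotransferase gene. An f1 phage origin is also present. Short annotated pieces of tetracycline-resistance sequence and an AmpR promoter fragment are backbone remnants rather than functional markers.

The expression cassette follows the standard pET arrangement. A T7 promoter is immediately followed by a lac operator and the T7 gene 10 ribosome binding site, and the plasmid carries its own lacI gene, so transcription is repressed until IPTG is added in a host that supplies T7 RNA polymerase. The open reading frame begins with a His6 tag and a thrombin cleavage site, continues through a yeast SMT3-derived SUMO tag, and runs into the roughly 1.1 kb Ptk2 fragment, which was cloned between BamHI and EcoRI sites that remain intact. The His tag permits metal-affinity purification, while SUMO typically aids solubility and can be removed by a SUMO-specific protease. A vector-derived His-tag sequence lies downstream of the insert, but the record does not say whether it is translated. The cassette ends at the T7 terminator. The associated publication concerns phase separation in integrin clustering and nascent adhesion formation, suggesting the purified protein was used for in vitro biochemical reconstitution.
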