Features (pLannotate 1.2.2; 22 found; start..end, strand, type, name):
      1..589     +  rep_origin     ori: high-copy-number ColE1/pMB1/pBR322/pUC origin of replication
    775..914     -  misc_feature   bom: basis of mobility region from pBR322
   1016..1207    -  CDS            rop: Rop protein, which maintains plasmids at low copy number; rop
   1224..1604    +  CDS            YPB1_ECOLX: Protein predicted: Swiss-Prot protein existence level 4. From Escherichia coli.
   1676..1967    -  CDS            TcR (fragment): tetracycline efflux protein; tet; confers resistance to tetracycline
   1982..2003    -  protein_bind   CAP binding site: CAP binding activates transcription in the presence of cAMP. E. coli catabolite activator protein
   2016..3098    -  CDS            lacI: lac repressor; lacI; The lac repressor binds to the lac operator to inhibit transcription in E. coli. This inhibition can be relieved by adding lactose or isopropyl-β-D-thiogalactopyranoside (IPTG).
   3099..3176    -  promoter       lacI promoter: lacI
   3184..3463    -  CDS            TcR (fragment): tetracycline efflux protein; tet; confers resistance to tetracycline
   3485..3503    +  promoter       T7 promoter: promoter for bacteriophage T7 RNA polymerase
   3504..3528    +  protein_bind   lac operator: The lac repressor binds to the lac operator to inhibit transcription in E. coli. This inhibition can be relieved by adding lactose or isopropyl-β-D-thiogalactopyranoside (IPTG). lac repressor encoded by lacI
   3543..3565    +  RBS            RBS: efficient ribosome binding site from bacteriophage T7 gene 10 (Olins and Rangwala, 1989)
   3584..3600    +  CDS            capTEV™ (fragment): composite tag for in vivo biotinylation, TEV protease cleavage, and 6xHis tagging
   3611..3628    +  CDS            thrombin site: thrombin recognition and cleavage site
   3641..3933    +  CDS            SUMO (fragment): cleavable ubiquitin-like protein tag; S. cerevisiae SMT3 (truncated)
   3920..5029    +  CDS            Ptk2 (fragment): FAK1_MOUSE - Also known as Fadk, Fak, Fak1, Kiaa4203. Experimental evidence at protein level: Swiss-Prot protein existence level 1. [Isoform 9]: Does not contain a kinase domain and inhibits PTK2/FAK1 phosphorylation and signaling. Its enhanced expression can attenuate the nuclear accumulation of LPXN and limit its ability to enhance serum response factor (SRF)-dependent gene transcription (By similarity). From Mus musculus (Mouse).
   5076..5093    +  CDS            9xHis (fragment): 9xHis affinity tag
   5103..5152    +  CDS            SET1 (fragment): solubility-enhancement tag derived from T7 phage gene 10B
   5160..5207    +  terminator     T7 terminator: transcription terminator for bacteriophage T7 RNA polymerase
   5244..5672    +  rep_origin     f1 ori (sequence partly withheld): f1 bacteriophage origin of replication; arrow indicates direction of (+) strand synthesis
   5725..5782    +  promoter       AmpR promoter (fragment): bla
   5791..6606    -  CDS            KanR: aminoglycoside phosphotransferase; aph(3')-Ia; confers resistance to kanamycin in bacteria or G418 (Geneticin®) in eukaryotes
>Addgene plasmid #186147 | FAK C-term | addgene full sequence | sequence record 365839 | Addgene NGS Result
TTGAGATCCTTTTTTTCTGCGCGTAATCTGCTGCTTGCAAACAAAAAAACCACCGCTACCAGCGGTGGTT
TGTTTGCCGGATCAAGAGCTACCAACTCTTTTTCCGAAGGTAACTGGCTTCAGCAGAGCGCAGATACCAA
ATACTGTCCTTCTAGTGTAGCCGTAGTTAGGCCACCACTTCAAGAACTCTGTAGCACCGCCTACATACCT
CGCTCTGCTAATCCTGTTACCAGTGGCTGCTGCCAGTGGCGATAAGTCGTGTCTTACCGGGTTGGACTCA
AGACGATAGTTACCGGATAAGGCGCAGCGGTCGGGCTGAACGGGGGGTTCGTGCACACAGCCCAGCTTGG
AGCGAACGACCTACACCGAACTGAGATACCTACAGCGTGAGCTATGAGAAAGCGCCACGCTTCCCGAAGG
GAGAAAGGCGGACAGGTATCCGGTAAGCGGCAGGGTCGGAACAGGAGAGCGCACGAGGGAGCTTCCAGGG
GGAAACGCCTGGTATCTTTATAGTCCTGTCGGGTTTCGCCACCTCTGACTTGAGCGTCGATTTTTGTGAT
GCTCGTCAGGGGGGCGGAGCCTATGGAAAAACGCCAGCAACGCGGCCTTTTTACGGTTCCTGGCCTTTTG
CTGGCCTTTTGCTCACATGTTCTTTCCTGCGTTATCCCCTGATTCTGTGGATAACCGTATTACCGCCTTT
GAGTGAGCTGATACCGCTCGCCGCAGCCGAACGACCGAGCGCAGCGAGTCAGTGAGCGAGGAAGCGGAAG
AGCGCCTGATGCGGTATTTTCTCCTTACGCATCTGTGCGGTATTTCACACCGCAATGGTGCACTCTCAGT
ACAATCTGCTCTGATGCCGCATAGTTAAGCCAGTATACACTCCGCTATCGCTACGTGACTGGGTCATGGC
TGCGCCCCGACACCCGCCAACACCCGCTGACGCGCCCTGACGGGCTTGTCTGCTCCCGGCATCCGCTTAC
AGACAAGCTGTGACCGTCTCCGGGAGCTGCATGTGTCAGAGGTTTTCACCGTCATCACCGAAACGCGCGA
GGCAGCTGCGGTAAAGCTCATCAGCGTGGTCGTGAAGCGATTCACAGATGTCTGCCTGTTCATCCGCGTC
CAGCTCGTTGAGTTTCTCCAGAAGCGTTAATGTCTGGCTTCTGATAAAGCGGGCCATGTTAAGGGCGGTT
TTTTCCTGTTTGGTCACTGATGCCTCCGTGTAAGGGGGATTTCTGTTCATGGGGGTAATGATACCGATGA
AACGAGAGAGGATGCTCACGATACGGGTTACTGATGATGAACATGCCCGGTTACTGGAACGTTGTGAGGG
TAAACAACTGGCGGTATGGATGCGGCGGGACCAGAGAAAAATCACTCAGGGTCAATGCCAGCGCTTCGTT
AATACAGATGTAGGTGTTCCACAGGGTAGCCAGCAGCATCCTGCGATGCAGATCCGGAACATAATGGTGC
AGGGCGCTGACTTCCGCGTTTCCAGACTTTACGAAACACGGAAACCGAAGACCATTCATGTTGTTGCTCA
GGTCGCAGACGTTTTGCAGCAGCAGTCGCTTCACGTTCGCTCGCGTATCGGTGATTCATTCTGCTAACCA
GTAAGGCAACCCCGCCAGCCTAGCCGGGTCCTCAACGACAGGAGCACGATCATGCGCACCCGTGGGGCCG
CCATGCCGGCGATAATGGCCTGCTTCTCGCCGAAACGTTTGGTGGCGGGACCAGTGACGAAGGCTTGAGC
GAGGGCGTGCAAGATTCCGAATACCGCAAGCGACAGGCCGATCATCGTCGCGCTCCAGCGAAAGCGGTCC
TCGCCGAAAATGACCCAGAGCGCTGCCGGCACCTGTCCTACGAGTTGCATGATAAAGAAGACAGTCATAA
GTGCGGCGACGATAGTCATGCCCCGCGCCCACCGGAAGGAGCTGACTGGGTTGAAGGCTCTCAAGGGCAT
CGGTCGAGATCCCGGTGCCTAATGAGTGAGCTAACTTACATTAATTGCGTTGCGCTCACTGCCCGCTTTC
CAGTCGGGAAACCTGTCGTGCCAGCTGCATTAATGAATCGGCCAACGCGCGGGGAGAGGCGGTTTGCGTA
TTGGGCGCCAGGGTGGTTTTTCTTTTCACCAGTGAGACGGGCAACAGCTGATTGCCCTTCACCGCCTGGC
CCTGAGAGAGTTGCAGCAAGCGGTCCACGCTGGTTTGCCCCAGCAGGCGAAAATCCTGTTTGATGGTGGT
TAACGGCGGGATATAACATGAGCTGTCTTCGGTATCGTCGTATCCCACTACCGAGATATCCGCACCAACG
CGCAGCCCGGACTCGGTAATGGCGCGCATTGCGCCCAGCGCCATCTGATCGTTGGCAACCAGCATCGCAG
TGGGAACGATGCCCTCATTCAGCATTTGCATGGTTTGTTGAAAACCGGACATGGCACTCCAGTCGCCTTC
CCGTTCCGCTATCGGCTGAATTTGATTGCGAGTGAGATATTTATGCCAGCCAGCCAGACGCAGACGCGCC
GAGACAGAACTTAATGGGCCCGCTAACAGCGCGATTTGCTGGTGACCCAATGCGACCAGATGCTCCACGC
CCAGTCGCGTACCGTCTTCATGGGAGAAAATAATACTGTTGATGGGTGTCTGGTCAGAGACATCAAGAAA
TAACGCCGGAACATTAGTGCAGGCAGCTTCCACAGCAATGGCATCCTGGTCATCCAGCGGATAGTTAATG
ATCAGCCCACTGACGCGTTGCGCGAGAAGATTGTGCACCGCCGCTTTACAGGCTTCGACGCCGCTTCGTT
CTACCATCGACACCACCACGCTGGCACCCAGTTGATCGGCGCGAGATTTAATCGCCGCGACAATTTGCGA
CGGCGCGTGCAGGGCCAGACTGGAGGTGGCAACGCCAATCAGCAACGACTGTTTGCCCGCCAGTTGTTGT
GCCACGCGGTTGGGAATGTAATTCAGCTCCGCCATCGCCGCTTCCACTTTTTCCCGCGTTTTCGCAGAAA
CGTGGCTGGCCTGGTTCACCACGCGGGAAACGGTCTGATAAGAGACACCGGCATACTCTGCGACATCGTA
TAACGTTACTGGTTTCACATTCACCACCCTGAATTGACTCTCTTCCGGGCGCTATCATGCCATACCGCGA
AAGGTTTTGCGCCATTCGATGGTGTCCGGGATCTCGACGCTCTCCCTTATGCGACTCCTGCATTAGGAAG
CAGCCCAGTAGTAGGTTGAGGCCGTTGAGCACCGCCGCCGCAAGGAATGGTGCATGCAAGGAGATGGCGC
CCAACAGTCCCCCGGCCACGGGGCCTGCCACCATACCCACGCCGAAACAAGCGCTCATGAGCCCGAAGTG
GCGAGCCCGATCTTCCCCATCGGTGATGTCGGCGATATAGGCGCCAGCAACCGCACCTGTGGCGCCGGTG
ATGCCGGCCACGATGCGTCCGGCGTAGAGGATCGAGATCTCGATCCCGCGAAATTAATACGACTCACTAT
AGGGGAATTGTGAGCGGATAACAATTCCCCTCTAGAAATAATTTTGTTTAACTTTAAGAAGGAGATATAC
CATGGGCAGCAGCCATCATCATCATCATCACAGCAGCGGCCTGGTGCCGCGCGGCAGCCATATGGCTAGC
ATGTCGGACTCAGAAGTCAATCAAGAAGCTAAGCCAGAGGTCAAGCCAGAAGTCAAGCCTGAGACTCACA
TCAATTTAAAGGTGTCCGATGGATCTTCAGAGATCTTCTTCAAGATCAAAAAGACCACTCCTTTAAGAAG
GCTGATGGAAGCGTTCGCTAAAAGACAGGGTAAGGAAATGGACTCCTTAAGATTCTTGTACGACGGTATT
AGAATCCAAGCTGATCAGACCCCTGAAGATTTGGACATGGAGGATAACGATATTATTGAGGCTCACAGAG
AACAGATTGGTGGATCCGAACGGATGAGGATGGAATCCAGAAGACAGGCTACCGTGTCCTGGGACTCTGG
AGGGTCTGATGAAGCACCACCCAAGCCCAGCAGACCTGGTTATCCTAGCCCGAGATCCAGTGAAGGATTT
TATCCCAGCCCACAGCACATGGTCCAGACCAATCACTACCAGGTCTCTGGCTACCCGGGTTCCCATGGAA
TCCCAGCCATGGCTGGCAGCATTTACCAAGGTCAGGCATCTCTTCTGGACCAGACAGAATTGTGGAATCA
CAGACCTCAGGAGATGTCCATGTGGCAGCCCAGTGTGGAGGATTCGGCAGCTTTGGACCTTCGAGGGATG
GGACAGGTGCTTCCCCCTCACCTGATGGAAGAGCGGCTAATCCGACAGCAGCAGGAAATGGAAGAAGACC
AGCGCTGGCTGGAGAAGGAAGAGCGATTCCTGAAACCTGATGTGAGGCTCTCTCGAGGCAGCATCGACAG
GGAAGACGGGAGTTTTCAGGGTCCGACTGGAAACCAACACATCTATCAGCCTGTGGGGAAGCCAGATCCT
GCAGCTCCACCAAAGAAACCTCCTCGCCCTGGAGCACCTGGCCACCTAAGCAACCTGTCCAGCATCAGCA
GCCCTGCAGACAGCTACAATGAGGGTGTCAAGCTTCAGCCCCAGGAAATCAGCCCCCCTCCCACTGCCAA
CCTTGACCGGTCCAATGACAAGGTATATGAAAATGTGACAGGCCTAGTGAAGGCTGTCATCGAGATGTCC
AGCAAAATCCAGCCAGCTCCTCCAGAAGAGTACGTCCCTATGGTGAAGGAAGTTGGCCTGGCCCTGCGGA
CCTTACTAGCCACGGTGGATGAGACCATTCCTGCTCTTCCAGCCAGCACTCATCGAGAGATCGAGATGGC
ACAGAAGCTGCTGAACTCCGACTTAGGCGAGCTCATCAGCAAGATGAAGCTGGCGCAGCAGTACGTCATG
ACCAGCCTGCAGCAGGAGTATAAGAAGCAGATGCTGACAGCTGCTCACGCCCTGGCTGTGGATGCCAAGA
ACCTACTTGATGTTATTGATCAAGCAAGACTGAAAATGCTAGGGCAGACACGGCCACACTGATAAGAATT
CGAGCTCCGTCGACAAGCTTGCGGCCGCACTCGAGCACCACCACCACCACCACTGAGATCCGGCTGCTAA
CAAAGCCCGAAAGGAAGCTGAGTTGGCTGCTGCCACCGCTGAGCAATAACTAGCATAACCCCTTGGGGCC
TCTAAACGGGTCTTGAGGGGTTTTTTGCTGAAAGGAGGAACTATATCCGGATTGGCGAATGGG
[124 nt withheld, positions 5244-5367]
C
[91 nt withheld, positions 5369-5459]
A
[49 nt withheld, positions 5461-5509]
CCTTTGACGTTGGAGTCCACGTTCTTT
[37 nt withheld, positions 5537-5573]
ACCCTATCTCGGTCTATTCTTTTGATTTATAAGGGATTTTGCCGATTTCGGCCTATTGGTTAAAAAATGA
GCTGATTTAACAAAAATTTAACGCGAATTTTAACAAAATATTAACGCTTACAATTTAGGTGGCACTTTTC
GGGGAAATGTGCGCGGAACCCCTATTTGTTTATTTTTCTAAATACATTCAAATATGTATCCGCTCATGAA
TTAATTCTTAGAAAAACTCATCGAGCATCAAATGAAACTGCAATTTATTCATATCAGGATTATCAATACC
ATATTTTTGAAAAAGCCGTTTCTGTAATGAAGGAGAAAACTCACCGAGGCAGTTCCATAGGATGGCAAGA
TCCTGGTATCGGTCTGCGATTCCGACTCGTCCAACATCAATACAACCTATTAATTTCCCCTCGTCAAAAA
TAAGGTTATCAAGTGAGAAATCACCATGAGTGACGACTGAATCCGGTGAGAATGGCAAAAGTTTATGCAT
TTCTTTCCAGACTTGTTCAACAGGCCAGCCATTACGCTCGTCATCAAAATCACTCGCATCAACCAAACCG
TTATTCATTCGTGATTGCGCCTGAGCGAGACGAAATACGCGATCGCTGTTAAAAGGACAATTACAAACAG
GAATCGAATGCAACCGGCGCAGGAACACTGCCAGCGCATCAACAATATTTTCACCTGAATCAGGATATTC
TTCTAATACCTGGAATGCTGTTTTCCCGGGGATCGCAGTGGTGAGTAACCATGCATCATCAGGAGTACGG
ATAAAATGCTTGATGGTCGGAAGAGGCATAAATTCCGTCAGCCAGTTTAGTCTGACCATCTCATCTGTAA
CATCATTGGCAACGCTACCTTTGCCATGTTTCAGAAACAACTCTGGCGCATCGGGCTTCCCATACAATCG
ATAGATTGTCGCACCTGATTGCCCGACATTATCGCGAGCCCATTTATACCCATATAAATCAGCATCCATG
TTGGAATTTAATCGCGGCCTAGAGCAAGACGTTTCCCGTTGAATATGGCTCATAACACCCCTTGTATTAC
TGTTTATGTAAGCAGACAGTTTTATTGTTCATGACCAAAATCCCTTAACGTGAGTTTTCGTTCCACTGAG
CGTCAGACCCCGTAGAAAAGATCAAAGGATCTTC
